Addgene plasmid #27888: pUT1184-HQ858806
Depositing lab: John Gray & Erich Grotewold. Depositing organization: University of Toledo. Publication: GRASSIUS: a platform for comparative regulatory genomics across the grasses. Yilmaz A, Nishiyama MY Jr, Fuentes BG, Souza GM, Janies D, Gray J, Grotewold E. Plant Physiol. 2009 Jan;149(1):171-80. doi: 10.1104/pp.108.128579. Epub 2008 Nov 5. PubMed 18987217.
Backbone
  Vector backbone: pENTR/D
  Backbone manufacturer: Invitrogen
  Backbone size w/o insert (bp): 2580
  Vector type: Entry vector
Growth in bacteria
  Bacterial resistance: Kanamycin, 50 μg/mL
  Growth temperature: 37°C
  Growth strain: DH5alpha
  Growth instructions: E. coli Top10 (Invitrogen)
  Copy number: Low Copy
Gene/Insert
  Gene/Insert name: bZIP transcription factor encoded by Os05g0129300 LOC_Os05g03860
  Species: Oryza sativa (rice)
  Insert size (bp): 444
  GenBank ID: HQ858806
  Cloning method: Restriction Enzyme
  Sequencing primers: 5′ M13 For; 3′ M13 Rev
Terms and licenses: Academic/Nonprofit Terms; Industry Terms: Not Available to Industry
Depositor comments: This CDS was amplified using PCR from a full length cDNA template from the OSIIEa, OSIIEb, and OSJNEa thru OSJNEf full length cDNA libraries generated by the Guoliang Wang lab at Ohio State University. The PCR product omitted the stop codon. The PCR product was cloned into a Gateway pENTR/D entry vector. Further information on this gene may be obtained at www.grassius.org using the Genbank number. (The second half of the plasmid name is the Genbank Number for the sequence of the insert)
How to cite: pUT1184-HQ858806 was a gift from John Gray & Erich Grotewold (Addgene plasmid # 27888 ; http://n2t.net/addgene:27888 ; RRID:Addgene_27888)
