[The description below was written by a language model from this plasmid's Addgene catalogue record and pLannotate feature annotations shown in this document.]
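Description:
pUT1184-HQ858806 is a Gateway entry clone built on the Invitrogen pENTR/D backbone. It carries the coding sequence of a rice (Oryza sativa) bZIP transcription factor encoded by locus Os05g0129300 / LOC_Os05g03860. The 444 bp insert was PCR-amplified from a full-length rice cDNA template and deliberately lacks its stop codon. After transfer to a suitable destination vector, the open reading frame can therefore be read through into a C-terminal tag or fusion partner. The full depositor sequence is 3,024 nt, which matches the 2,580 bp backbone plus the insert.

In the feature table the insert lies between attL1 and attL2, the recombination sites that LR Clonase uses to move the CDS directionally into attR-containing destination vectors. Within this interval the annotation software picked up only a short match to a conifer bZIP protein. That match probably reflects the conserved bZIP domain of the rice gene, not a separate element. The entry vector has no promoter positioned for expression of the insert. A T7 promoter sits just outside attL2 on the opposite strand, and rrnB T1 and T2 terminators upstream of attL1 insulate the cloning site from read-through transcription. The small lacI and lacZα fragments annotated near the terminators appear to be backbone remnants.

The plasmid is propagated in E. coli under kanamycin selection (aph(3')-Ia) from a ColE1/pUC-type origin. The annotation calls this origin high-copy, although the catalogue entry lists the plasmid as low copy. The clone belongs to a collection of grass transcription factor ORFs associated with the GRASSIUS comparative regulatory genomics resource, and it serves as a source for making expression constructs.
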