Features (pLannotate 1.2.2; 10 found; start..end, strand, type, name):
      1..100     +  protein_bind   attL1: mutant version of attL; recombination site for the Gateway® LR reaction LR Clonase™
    202..258     +  CDS            BZIP_PSEMZ: Experimental evidence at protein level: Swiss-Prot protein existence level 1. From Pseudotsuga menziesii (Douglas-fir) (Abies menziesii).
    581..680     -  protein_bind   attL2: mutant version of attL; recombination site for the Gateway® LR reaction LR Clonase™
    698..716     -  promoter       T7 promoter: promoter for bacteriophage T7 RNA polymerase
    850..1659    +  CDS            KanR: aminoglycoside phosphotransferase; aph(3')-Ia; confers resistance to kanamycin in bacteria or G418 (Geneticin®) in eukaryotes
   1806..2394    +  rep_origin     ori: high-copy-number ColE1/pMB1/pBR322/pUC origin of replication
   2577..2669    +  CDS            lacI (fragment): lac repressor; lacI; The lac repressor binds to the lac operator to inhibit transcription in E. coli. This inhibition can be relieved by adding lactose or isopropyl-β-D-thiogalactopyranoside (IPTG).
   2724..2751    -  terminator     rrnB T2 terminator: transcription terminator T2 from the E. coli rrnB gene
   2883..2926    +  terminator     rrnB T1 terminator: Escherichia coli rrnB; transcription terminator T1 from the E. coli rrnB gene
   2973..3009    -  CDS            lacZα (fragment): LacZα fragment of β-galactosidase; lacZ fragment
>Addgene plasmid #27888 | pUT1184-HQ858806 | depositor full sequence | sequence record 13162 | Author sequence
CAAATAATGATTTTATTTTGACTGATAGTGACCTGTTCGTTGCAACAAATTGATGAGCAATGCTTTTTTA
TAATGCCAACTTTGTACAAAAAAGCAGGCTCCGCGGCCGCCCCCTTCACCATGTCGTCGCCTTCGCGCCG
GAGCTCCAGCCCGGAGAGCAACACCAGCGGCGGCGGCGGTGGCGCCGACGAGCGGAAGAGGAAGAGGATG
CTGTCGAACAGGGAGTCGGCGAGGCGATCCAGGGCGAGGAAGCAGCAGAGGCTGGAGGAGCTGATCGCCG
AGGCGGCGCGCCTCCAGGCCGAGAACGCGCGCGTCGAGGCGCAGATCGGGGCCTACGCGGGGGAGCTGAG
CAAGGTCGACGGCGAGAACGCGGTGCTCCGCGCCCGCCACGGCGAGCTCGCCGGGCGCCTCCAGGCGCTC
GGCAGCGTCCTGGAGATCCTCCAGGTGGCCGGCGCGCCCGTCGACATCCCGGAGATCCCCGACGACCCGC
TGCTCCGCCCATGGCAGCCGCCGTTCGCGGCCCAGCCCATCGTCGCCACCGCCATGGCCGACGCCTTCCA
GTTCAAGGGTGGGCGCGCCGACCCAGCTTTCTTGTACAAAGTTGGCATTATAAGAAAGCATTGCTTATCA
ATTTGTTGCAACGAACAGGTCACTATCAGTCAAAATAAAATCATTATTTGCCATCCAGCTGATATCCCCT
ATAGTGAGTCGTATTACATGGTCATAGCTGTTTCCTGGCAGCTCTGGCCCGTGTCTCAAAATCTCTGATG
TTACATTGCACAAGATAAAAATATATCATCATGAACAATAAAACTGTCTGCTTACATAAACAGTAATACA
AGGGGTGTTATGAGCCATATTCAACGGGAAACGTCGAGGCCGCGATTAAATTCCAACATGGATGCTGATT
TATATGGGTATAAATGGGCTCGCGATAATGTCGGGCAATCAGGTGCGACAATCTATCGCTTGTATGGGAA
GCCCGATGCGCCAGAGTTGTTTCTGAAACATGGCAAAGGTAGCGTTGCCAATGATGTTACAGATGAGATG
GTCAGACTAAACTGGCTGACGGAATTTATGCCTCTTCCGACCATCAAGCATTTTATCCGTACTCCTGATG
ATGCATGGTTACTCACCACTGCGATCCCCGGAAAAACAGCATTCCAGGTATTAGAAGAATATCCTGATTC
AGGTGAAAATATTGTTGATGCGCTGGCAGTGTTCCTGCGCCGGTTGCATTCGATTCCTGTTTGTAATTGT
CCTTTTAACAGCGATCGCGTATTTCGTCTCGCTCAGGCGCAATCACGAATGAATAACGGTTTGGTTGATG
CGAGTGATTTTGATGACGAGCGTAATGGCTGGCCTGTTGAACAAGTCTGGAAAGAAATGCATAAACTTTT
GCCATTCTCACCGGATTCAGTCGTCACTCATGGTGATTTCTCACTTGATAACCTTATTTTTGACGAGGGG
AAATTAATAGGTTGTATTGATGTTGGACGAGTCGGAATCGCAGACCGATACCAGGATCTTGCCATCCTAT
GGAACTGCCTCGGTGAGTTTTCTCCTTCATTACAGAAACGGCTTTTTCAAAAATATGGTATTGATAATCC
TGATATGAATAAATTGCAGTTTCATTTGATGCTCGATGAGTTTTTCTAATCAGAATTGGTTAATTGGTTG
TAACACTGGCAGAGCATTACGCTGACTTGACGGGACGGCGCAAGCTCATGACCAAAATCCCTTAACGTGA
GTTACGCGTCGTTCCACTGAGCGTCAGACCCCGTAGAAAAGATCAAAGGATCTTCTTGAGATCCTTTTTT
TCTGCGCGTAATCTGCTGCTTGCAAACAAAAAAACCACCGCTACCAGCGGTGGTTTGTTTGCCGGATCAA
GAGCTACCAACTCTTTTTCCGAAGGTAACTGGCTTCAGCAGAGCGCAGATACCAAATACTGTCCTTCTAG
TGTAGCCGTAGTTAGGCCACCACTTCAAGAACTCTGTAGCACCGCCTACATACCTCGCTCTGCTAATCCT
GTTACCAGTGGCTGCTGCCAGTGGCGATAAGTCGTGTCTTACCGGGTTGGACTCAAGACGATAGTTACCG
GATAAGGCGCAGCGGTCGGGCTGAACGGGGGGTTCGTGCACACAGCCCAGCTTGGAGCGAACGACCTACA
CCGAACTGAGATACCTACAGCGTGAGCATTGAGAAAGCGCCACGCTTCCCGAAGGGAGAAAGGCGGACAG
GTATCCGGTAAGCGGCAGGGTCGGAACAGGAGAGCGCACGAGGGAGCTTCCAGGGGGAAACGCCTGGTAT
CTTTATAGTCCTGTCGGGTTTCGCCACCTCTGACTTGAGCGTCGATTTTTGTGATGCTCGTCAGGGGGGC
GGAGCCTATGGAAAAACGCCAGCAACGCGGCCTTTTTACGGTTCCTGGCCTTTTGCTGGCCTTTTGCTCA
CATGTTCTTTCCTGCGTTATCCCCTGATTCTGTGGATAACCGTATTACCGCCTTTGAGTGAGCTGATACC
GCTCGCCGCAGCCGAACGACCGAGCGCAGCGAGTCAGTGAGCGAGGAAGCGGAAGAGCGCCCAATACGCA
AACCGCCTCTCCCCGCGCGTTGGCCGATTCATTAATGCAGCTGGCACGACAGGTTTCCCGACTGGAAAGC
GGGCAGTGAGCGCAACGCAATTAATACGCGTACCGCTAGCCAGGAAGAGTTTGTAGAAACGCAAAAAGGC
CATCCGTCAGGATGGCCTTCTGCTTAGTTTGATGCCTGGCAGTTTATGGCGGGCGTCCTGCCCGCCACCC
TCCGGGCCGTTGCTTCACAACGTTCAAATCCGCTCCCGGCGGATTTGTCCTACTCAGGAGAGCGTTCACC
GACAAACAACAGATAAAACGAAAGGCCCAGTCTTCCGACTGAGCCTTTCGTTTTATTTGATGCCTGGCAG
TTCCCTACTCTCGCGTTAACGCTAGCATGGATGTTTTCCCAGTCACGACGTTGTAAAACGACGGCCAGTC
TTAAGCTCGGGCCC
