>Addgene plasmid #27888 | pUT1184-HQ858806 | addgene partial sequence | sequence record 34178 | 27888 with M13pUC-fwd
ATGATTTTATTTTGACTGATAGTGACCTGTTCGTTGCAACAAATTGATGAGCAATGCTTTTTTATAATGC
CAACTTTGTACAAAAAAGCAGGCTCCGCGGCCGCCCCCTTCACCATGTCGTCGCCTTCGCGCCGGAGCTC
CAGCCCGGAGAGCAACACCAGCGGCGGCGGCGGTGGCGCCGACGAGCGGAAGAGGAAGAGGATGCTGTCG
AACAGGGAGTCGGCGAGGCGATCCAGGGCGAGGAAGCAGCAGAGGCTGGAGGAGCTGATCGCCGAGGCGG
CGCGCCTCCAGGCCGAGAACGCGCGCGTCGAGGCGCAGATCGGGGCCTACGCGGGGGAGCTGAGCAAGGT
CGACGGCGAGAACGCGGTGCTCCGCGCCCGCCACGGCGAGCTCGCCGGGCGCCTCCAGGCGCTCGGCAGC
GTCCTGGAGATCCTCCAGGTGGCCGGCGCGCCCGTCGACATCCCGGAGATCCCCGACGACCCGCTGCTCC
GCCCATGGCAGCCGCCGTTCGCGGCCCAGCCCATCGTCGCCACCGCCATGGCCGACGCCTTCCAGTTCAA
GGGTGGGCGCGCCGACCCAGCTTTCTTGTACAAAGTTGGCATTATAAGAAAGCATTGCTTATCAATTTGT
TGCAACGAACAGGTCACTATCA
